>Addgene plasmid #87310 | pUC19-T7-Bottom-T | addgene full sequence | sequence record 201364 | Addgene NGS Result
ACGCATCTGTGCGGTATTTCACACCGCATATGGTGCACTCTCAGTACAATCTGCTCTGATGCCGCATAGT
TAAGCCAGCCCCGACACCCGCCAACACCCGCTGACGCGCCCTGACGGGCTTGTCTGCTCCCGGCATCCGC
TTACAGACAAGCTGTGACCGTCTCCGGGAGCTGCATGTGTCAGAGGTTTTCACCGTCATCACCGAAACGC
GCGAGACGAAAGGGCCTCGTGATACGCCTATTTTTATAGGTTAATGTCATGATAATAATGGTTTCTTAGA
CGTCAGGTGGCACTTTTCGGGGAAATGTGCGCGGAACCCCTATTTGTTTATTTTTCTAAATACATTCAAA
TATGTATCCGCTCATGAGACAATAACCCTGATAAATGCTTCAATAATATTGAAAAAGGAAGAGTATGAGT
ATTCAACATTTCCGTGTCGCCCTTATTCCCTTTTTTGCGGCATTTTGCCTTCCTGTTTTTGCTCACCCAG
AAACGCTGGTGAAAGTAAAAGATGCTGAAGATCAGTTGGGTGCACGAGTGGGTTACATCGAACTGGATCT
CAACAGCGGTAAGATCCTTGAGAGTTTTCGCCCCGAAGAACGTTTTCCAATGATGAGCACTTTTAAAGTT
CTGCTATGTGGCGCGGTATTATCCCGTATTGACGCCGGGCAAGAGCAACTCGGTCGCCGCATACACTATT
CTCAGAATGACTTGGTTGAGTACTCACCAGTCACAGAAAAGCATCTTACGGATGGCATGACAGTAAGAGA
ATTATGCAGTGCTGCCATAACCATGAGTGATAACACTGCGGCCAACTTACTTCTGACAACGATCGGAGGA
CCGAAGGAGCTAACCGCTTTTTTGCACAACATGGGGGATCATGTAACTCGCCTTGATCGTTGGGAACCGG
AGCTGAATGAAGCCATACCAAACGACGAGCGTGACACCACGATGCCTGTAGCAATGGCAACAACGTTGCG
CAAACTATTAACTGGCGAACTACTTACTCTAGCTTCCCGGCAACAATTAATAGACTGGATGGAGGCGGAT
AAAGTTGCAGGACCACTTCTGCGCTCGGCCCTTCCGGCTGGCTGGTTTATTGCTGATAAATCTGGAGCCG
GTGAGCGTGGGTCTCGCGGTATCATTGCAGCACTGGGGCCAGATGGTAAGCCCTCCCGTATCGTAGTTAT
CTACACGACGGGGAGTCAGGCAACTATGGATGAACGAAATAGACAGATCGCTGAGATAGGTGCCTCACTG
ATTAAGCATTGGTAACTGTCAGACCAAGTTTACTCATATATACTTTAGATTGATTTAAAACTTCATTTTT
AATTTAAAAGGATCTAGGTGAAGATCCTTTTTGATAATCTCATGACCAAAATCCCTTAACGTGAGTTTTC
GTTCCACTGAGCGTCAGACCCCGTAGAAAAGATCAAAGGATCTTCTTGAGATCCTTTTTTTCTGCGCGTA
ATCTGCTGCTTGCAAACAAAAAAACCACCGCTACCAGCGGTGGTTTGTTTGCCGGATCAAGAGCTACCAA
CTCTTTTTCCGAAGGTAACTGGCTTCAGCAGAGCGCAGATACCAAATACTGTTCTTCTAGTGTAGCCGTA
GTTAGGCCACCACTTCAAGAACTCTGTAGCACCGCCTACATACCTCGCTCTGCTAATCCTGTTACCAGTG
GCTGCTGCCAGTGGCGATAAGTCGTGTCTTACCGGGTTGGACTCAAGACGATAGTTACCGGATAAGGCGC
AGCGGTCGGGCTGAACGGGGGGTTCGTGCACACAGCCCAGCTTGGAGCGAACGACCTACACCGAACTGAG
ATACCTACAGCGTGAGCTATGAGAAAGCGCCACGCTTCCCGAAGGGAGAAAGGCGGACAGGTATCCGGTA
AGCGGCAGGGTCGGAACAGGAGAGCGCACGAGGGAGCTTCCAGGGGGAAACGCCTGGTATCTTTATAGTC
CTGTCGGGTTTCGCCACCTCTGACTTGAGCGTCGATTTTTGTGATGCTCGTCAGGGGGGCGGAGCCTATG
GAAAAACGCCAGCAACGCGGCCTTTTTACGGTTCCTGGCCTTTTGCTGGCCTTTTGCTCACATGTTCTTT
CCTGCGTTATCCCCTGATTCTGTGGATAACCGTATTACCGCCTTTGAGTGAGCTGATACCGCTCGCCGCA
GCCGAACGACCGAGCGCAGCGAGTCAGTGAGCGAGGAAGCGGAAGAGCGCCCAATACGCAAACCGCCTCT
CCCCGCGCGTTGGCCGATTCATTAATGCAGCTGGCACGACAGGTTTCCCGACTGGAAAGCGGGCAGTGAG
CGCAACGCAATTAATGTGAGTTAGCTCACTCAGACGATCCCGCGAAATTAATACGACTCACTATAGGATC
CGCATCATCTGTCGAGTAGAGTGTGGGCTCTTGCCATGTGTATGTGGGTCAACCCACATACTCTGATGAT
CCTGTCGAGTAGAGTGTGGGCTCCATCATCCTAGCATAACCCCTTGGGGCCTCTAAACGGGTCTTGAGGG
GTTTTTTGCCCGGGTACCGAGCTCGAATTCACTGGCCGTCGTTTTACAACGTCGTGACTGGGAAAACCCT
GGCGTTACCCAACTTAATCGCCTTGCAGCACATCCCCCTTTCGCCAGCTGGCGTAATAGCGAAGAGGCCC
GCACCGATCGCCCTTCCCAACAGTTGCGCAGCCTGAATGGCGAATGGCGCCTGATGCGGTATTTTCTCCT
T
Features (pLannotate 1.2.2; 11 found; start..end, strand, type, name):
    180..215     -  CDS            rop (fragment): Rop protein, which maintains plasmids at low copy number; rop
    310..414     +  promoter       AmpR promoter: bla
    415..1275    +  CDS            AmpR: β-lactamase; bla; confers resistance to ampicillin, carbenicillin, and related antibiotics
   1446..2034    +  rep_origin     ori: high-copy-number ColE1/pMB1/pBR322/pUC origin of replication
   2217..2309    +  CDS            lacI (fragment): lac repressor; lacI; The lac repressor binds to the lac operator to inhibit transcription in E. coli. This inhibition can be relieved by adding lactose or isopropyl-β-D-thiogalactopyranoside (IPTG).
   2322..2342    +  protein_bind   CAP binding site: CAP binding activates transcription in the presence of cAMP. E. coli catabolite activator protein
   2359..2377    +  promoter       T7 promoter: promoter for bacteriophage T7 RNA polymerase
   2481..2528    +  terminator     T7 terminator: transcription terminator for bacteriophage T7 RNA polymerase
   2529..2550    -  misc_feature   MCS (fragment): pUC18/19 multiple cloning site
   2547..2704    +  CDS            lacZα (fragment): LacZα fragment of β-galactosidase; lacZ fragment
   2710..78      -  misc_feature   bom (fragment) (across the origin): basis of mobility region from pBR322
