[The description below was written by a language model from this plasmid's Addgene catalogue record and pLannotate feature annotations shown in this document.]
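Description:
pUC19-T7-Bottom-T is a small, high-copy bacterial plasmid built on the pUC19 cloning backbone and classed as a bacterial expression and synthetic biology vector. It replicates in E. coli from the ColE1/pMB1-type pUC origin and is selected with ampicillin through the bla β-lactamase gene driven by its own promoter. The remaining annotated backbone elements are remnants of the pUC19 lac region: a lacI fragment, the CAP binding site, part of the multiple cloning site and a truncated lacZα. Short rop and bom fragments are also called by the annotation software.

The payload is a 137 bp synthetic insert encoding the "Bottom" transcript of the Split-Broccoli system, cloned between XbaI and XmaI sites that were both preserved. In the sequenced record a T7 promoter lies shortly after the CAP site, and a T7 terminator follows about a hundred bases downstream. The unannotated interval between them presumably holds the aptamer-half sequence. Transcription therefore depends on bacteriophage T7 RNA polymerase, supplied either by a suitable expression host or in vitro, and yields a short, defined non-coding RNA rather than a protein.

Split-Broccoli divides a fluorogenic RNA aptamer into two strands, so signal is expected only when the Bottom RNA pairs with its complementary partner transcript, which this plasmid does not carry. The associated work used the system to visualise RNA–RNA assembly in vivo.

The catalogue lists a total size of 2865 bp, whereas the annotated full-sequence record is 2,731 nt. The record does not explain this discrepancy.
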