Addgene plasmid #87310: pUC19-T7-Bottom-T
Purpose: Expresses the "Bottom" transcript of the Split-Broccoli system under the control of the T7 promoter.
Depositing lab: Donald Burke. Depositing organization: University of Missouri at Columbia. Publication: A Fluorescent Split Aptamer for Visualizing RNA-RNA Assembly In Vivo. Alam KK, Tawiah KD, Lichte MF, Porciani D, Burke DH. ACS Synth Biol. 2017 May 26. doi: 10.1021/acssynbio.7b00059. PubMed 28548488.
Backbone
  Vector backbone: pUC19
  Backbone size w/o insert (bp): 2686
  Total vector size (bp): 2865
  Vector type: Bacterial Expression, Synthetic Biology
Growth in bacteria
  Bacterial resistance: Ampicillin, 100 μg/mL
  Growth temperature: 37°C
  Growth strain: DH5alpha
  Copy number: High Copy
Gene/Insert
  Gene/Insert name: Split-Broccoli system "Bottom" transcript
  Species: Synthetic
  Insert size (bp): 137
  Promoter: T7
  Cloning method: Restriction Enzyme; 5′ cloning site XbaI (not destroyed); 3′ cloning site XmaI (not destroyed)
  Sequencing primers: 5′ GCTATGACCATGATTACGCCAAG
Terms and licenses: Academic/Nonprofit Terms; Industry Terms: Not Available to Industry
How to cite: pUC19-T7-Bottom-T was a gift from Donald Burke (Addgene plasmid # 87310 ; http://n2t.net/addgene:87310 ; RRID:Addgene_87310)
